Addgene plasmid #86856: pEGFP-C1-AR V7
Purpose: Fluorescent human androgen-receptor splice variant 7, lacking the ligand-binding domain (fused to EGFP)
Depositing lab: Michael Mancini & Marco Marcelli. Depositing organization: Baylor College of Medicine. Publication: High-Content Screening Identifies Src Family Kinases as Potential Regulators of AR-V7 Expression and Androgen-Independent Cell Growth. Szafran AT, Stephan C, Bolt M, Mancini MG, Marcelli M, Mancini MA. Prostate. 2017 Jan;77(1):82-93. doi: 10.1002/pros.23251. Epub 2016 Oct 4. PubMed 27699828.
Backbone
  Vector backbone: pEGFP-C1
  Backbone manufacturer: Clontech (Takara)
  Backbone size w/o insert (bp): 4731
  Total vector size (bp): 6642
  Modifications to backbone: none
  Vector type: Mammalian Expression
  Selectable markers: Neomycin (select with G418)
Growth in bacteria
  Bacterial resistance: Kanamycin, 50 μg/mL
  Growth temperature: 37°C
  Growth strain: DH5alpha
  Growth instructions: Sequence-verify the poly-glutamine expansion when preparing new plasmid preps. Depositor recommends screening a handful of colonies. See "Depositor Comments" for more information.
  Copy number: High Copy
Gene/Insert
  Gene/Insert name: Androgen receptor (AR)
  Species: H. sapiens (human)
  Insert size (bp): 1932
  Mutation: Alternative splice variant 7 (alteration/deletion of the C-terminus)
  GenBank ID: NM_000044.3
  Entrez Gene: AR (a.k.a. AIS, AR8, DHTR, HUMARA, HYSP1, KD, NR3C4, SBMA, SMAX1, TFM)
  Promoter: CMV
  Tag / fusion protein: EGFP (N terminal on backbone)
  Cloning method: Restriction Enzyme; 5′ cloning site Xma I (not destroyed); 3′ cloning site Xba I (not destroyed)
  Sequencing primers: 5′ EGFP-C
Terms and licenses: Academic/Nonprofit Terms; Industry Terms: Not Available to Industry
Depositor comments: The poly-glutamine repeat region in this plasmid is known to be unstable and the exact number of repeats may vary. However, repeats of 18-26 glutamines are all considered wildtype. Screen multiple colonies to ensure isolation of a plasmid with a suitable number of repeats. Prostate. 2013 February 15; 73(3): 267–277. doi:10.1002/pros.22566. The activity of the androgen receptor variant AR-V7 is regulated by FOXO1 in a PTEN-PI3K-AKT-dependent way. Cloning is described in the supplemental materials (excerpted below). Cloning Strategy The carboxy-terminal part of AR-V7 and AR-V1 were PCR amplified by using the following primers: sense (common for AR-V1 and AR-V7 amplification) 5’-GCGCAAGCTTCTGGGTGTCACTATGGAGC (harboring a Hind III site), antisense for AR-V7 GCTCTAGATCAGGGTCTGGTCATTTTGAGATGC (harboring a XbaI site), antisense for AR-V1 GCTCTAGATTAAGGAAGCCATTCTGAGACTCC (also harboring a XbaI site). CMV-AR-V7 and CMV-AR-V1 were generated by replacing a HindIII-XbaI cDNA fragment encoding the carboxy-terminal portion of wild-type AR (subcloned into a pcDNA3 plasmid) with the AR-V7 or AR-V1 fragments generated by PCR. GFP-AR-V7 and GFP-AR-V1 were generated by replacing an XmaI-XbaI cDNA fragment encoding the carboxy-terminal part of wild-type AR, subcloned in frame to the green fluorescent protein of plasmid pEGFP-c1, with XmaI-XbaI fragments from the pcDNA3 plasmids containing the AR-V7 and AR-V1 variants.
How to cite: pEGFP-C1-AR V7 was a gift from Michael Mancini & Marco Marcelli (Addgene plasmid # 86856 ; http://n2t.net/addgene:86856 ; RRID:Addgene_86856)
