[The description below was written by a language model from this plasmid's Addgene catalogue record and pLannotate feature annotations shown in this document.]
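Description:
pEGFP-C1-AR V7 is a mammalian expression plasmid built on the unmodified Clontech pEGFP-C1 backbone, encoding human androgen receptor splice variant 7 (AR-V7) fused at its N-terminus to EGFP. The CMV immediate-early enhancer and promoter drive a single open reading frame in which EGFP is followed by a short stretch of residual multiple cloning site and then the AR coding sequence, with transcripts terminated by the SV40 polyadenylation signal. AR-V7 retains the N-terminal portion of the receptor but has an altered, truncated C-terminus lacking the ligand-binding domain; the annotation notes that this isoform may therefore activate a specific set of target genes constitutively, independently of steroid hormone. According to the depositor, the construct was made by replacing the XmaI–XbaI fragment encoding the C-terminal part of wild-type AR in an existing EGFP-AR plasmid with the corresponding fragment from a pcDNA3-based AR-V7 clone; both sites are retained.

The plasmid replicates at high copy in E. coli from a pUC-type ColE1 origin and also carries an f1 origin. A single Tn5 NeoR/KanR gene serves both hosts: a bacterial bla-type promoter gives kanamycin resistance in E. coli, while the SV40 early promoter and HSV TK poly(A) signal allow G418 selection of transfected mammalian cells. The small large T antigen, ble and bGH poly(A) fragments in the feature table are likely backbone remnants or incidental annotation matches rather than functional parts. The sequenced record (6,633 nt) is slightly shorter than the stated total size (6,642 bp), which may reflect the depositor's warning that the AR polyglutamine repeat is unstable and varies in length, with 18 to 26 glutamines all considered wild type. The fusion allows AR-V7 to be visualised by fluorescence in cells, and the associated work used high-content screening to study regulators of AR-V7 expression and androgen-independent cell growth.
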