Features (pLannotate 1.2.2; 15 found; start..end, strand, type, name):
     61..364     +  enhancer       CMV enhancer: human cytomegalovirus immediate early enhancer
    365..568     +  promoter       CMV promoter: human cytomegalovirus (CMV) immediate early promoter
    613..1329    +  CDS            EGFP: EGFP is a basic (constitutively fluorescent) green fluorescent protein published in 1996, derived from Aequorea victoria. It is reported to be a rapidly-maturing weak dimer with moderate acid sensitivity.
   1330..1380    +  misc_feature   MCS (fragment): multiple cloning site
   1381..3279    +  CDS            AR (fragment): ANDR_HUMAN - Also known as DHTR, NR3C4. Experimental evidence at protein level: Swiss-Prot protein existence level 1. [Isoform 4]: Lacks the C-terminal ligand-binding domain and may therefore constitutively activate the transcription of a specific set of genes independently of steroid hormones. From Homo sapiens (Human).
   3314..3398    +  CDS            large T antigen (fragment): large T antigen from SV40 (simian virus 40)
   3421..3542    +  polyA_signal   SV40 poly(A) signal: SV40 polyadenylation signal
   3576..4004    -  rep_origin     f1 ori (sequence partly withheld): f1 bacteriophage origin of replication; arrow indicates direction of (+) strand synthesis
   4031..4135    +  promoter       AmpR promoter: bla
   4137..4494    +  promoter       SV40 promoter: SV40 enhancer and early promoter
   4529..5323    +  CDS            NeoR/KanR: aminoglycoside phosphotransferase from Tn5; aph(3')-II (or nptII); confers resistance to neomycin, kanamycin, and G418 (Geneticin®)
   5344..5496    +  CDS            ble (fragment): BLE_KLEPN - Experimental evidence at protein level: Swiss-Prot protein existence level 1. Binding protein with a strong affinity to the bleomycin family of antibiotics. Binds to CL990; an antimitotic-antibiotic compound. From Klebsiella pneumoniae.
   5555..5602    +  polyA_signal   HSV TK poly(A) signal: herpes simplex virus thymidine kinase polyadenylation signal (Cole and Stacy, 1985)
   5693..5709    -  polyA_signal   bGH poly(A) signal (fragment): bovine growth hormone polyadenylation signal
   5931..6519    +  rep_origin     ori: high-copy-number ColE1/pMB1/pBR322/pUC origin of replication
>Addgene plasmid #86856 | pEGFP-C1-AR V7 | addgene full sequence | sequence record 386709 | Addgene NGS Result
TAGTTATTAATAGTAATCAATTACGGGGTCATTAGTTCATAGCCCATATATGGAGTTCCGCGTTACATAA
CTTACGGTAAATGGCCCGCCTGGCTGACCGCCCAACGACCCCCGCCCATTGACGTCAATAATGACGTATG
TTCCCATAGTAACGCCAATAGGGACTTTCCATTGACGTCAATGGGTGGAGTATTTACGGTAAACTGCCCA
CTTGGCAGTACATCAAGTGTATCATATGCCAAGTACGCCCCCTATTGACGTCAATGACGGTAAATGGCCC
GCCTGGCATTATGCCCAGTACATGACCTTATGGGACTTTCCTACTTGGCAGTACATCTACGTATTAGTCA
TCGCTATTACCATGGTGATGCGGTTTTGGCAGTACATCAATGGGCGTGGATAGCGGTTTGACTCACGGGG
ATTTCCAAGTCTCCACCCCATTGACGTCAATGGGAGTTTGTTTTGGCACCAAAATCAACGGGACTTTCCA
AAATGTCGTAACAACTCCGCCCCATTGACGCAAATGGGCGGTAGGCGTGTACGGTGGGAGGTCTATATAA
GCAGAGCTGGTTTAGTGAACCGTCAGATCCGCTAGCGCTACCGGTCGCCACCATGGTGAGCAAGGGCGAG
GAGCTGTTCACCGGGGTGGTGCCCATCCTGGTCGAGCTGGACGGCGACGTAAACGGCCACAAGTTCAGCG
TGTCCGGCGAGGGCGAGGGCGATGCCACCTACGGCAAGCTGACCCTGAAGTTCATCTGCACCACCGGCAA
GCTGCCCGTGCCCTGGCCCACCCTCGTGACCACCCTGACCTACGGCGTGCAGTGCTTCAGCCGCTACCCC
GACCACATGAAGCAGCACGACTTCTTCAAGTCCGCCATGCCCGAAGGCTACGTCCAGGAGCGCACCATCT
TCTTCAAGGACGACGGCAACTACAAGACCCGCGCCGAGGTGAAGTTCGAGGGCGACACCCTGGTGAACCG
CATCGAGCTGAAGGGCATCGACTTCAAGGAGGACGGCAACATCCTGGGGCACAAGCTGGAGTACAACTAC
AACAGCCACAACGTCTATATCATGGCCGACAAGCAGAAGAACGGCATCAAGGTGAACTTCAAGATCCGCC
ACAACATCGAGGACGGCAGCGTGCAGCTCGCCGACCACTACCAGCAGAACACCCCCATCGGCGACGGCCC
CGTGCTGCTGCCCGACAACCACTACCTGAGCACCCAGTCCGCCCTGAGCAAAGACCCCAACGAGAAGCGC
GATCACATGGTCCTGCTGGAGTTCGTGACCGCCGCCGGGATCACTCTCGGCATGGACGAGCTGTACAAGT
CCGGACTCAGATCTCGAGCTCAAGCTTCGAATTCTGCAGTCGACGGTACCATGGAAGTGCAGTTAGGGCT
GGGAAGGGTCTACCCTCGGCCGCCGTCCAAGACCTACCGAGGAGCTTTCCAGAATCTGTTCCAGAGCGTG
CGCGAAGTGATCCAGAACCCGGGCCCCAGGCACCCAGAGGCCGCGAGCGCAGCACCTCCCGGCGCCAGTT
TGCTGCTGCTGCAGCAGCAGCAGCAGCAGCAGCAGCAGCAGCAGCAGCAGCAGCAGCAGCAGCAGCAAGA
GACTAGCCCCAGGCAGCAGCAGCAGCAGCAGGGTGAGGATGGTTCTCCCCAAGCCCATCGTAGAGGCCCC
ACAGGCTACCTGGTCCTGGATGAGGAACAGCAACCTTCACAGCCGCAGTCGGCCCTGGAGTGCCACCCCG
AGAGAGGTTGCGTCCCAGAGCCTGGAGCCGCCGTGGCCGCCAGCAAGGGGCTGCCGCAGCAGCTGCCAGC
ACCTCCGGACGAGGATGACTCAGCTGCCCCATCCACGTTGTCCCTGCTGGGCCCCACTTTCCCCGGCTTA
AGCAGCTGCTCCGCTGACCTTAAAGACATCCTGAGCGAGGCCAGCACCATGCAACTCCTTCAGCAACAGC
AGCAGGAAGCAGTATCCGAAGGCAGCAGCAGCGGGAGAGCGAGGGAGGCCTCGGGGGCTCCCACTTCCTC
CAAGGACAATTACTTAGGGGGCACTTCGACCATTTCTGACAACGCCAAGGAGTTGTGTAAGGCAGTGTCG
GTGTCCATGGGCCTGGGTGTGGAGGCGTTGGAGCATCTGAGTCCAGGGGAACAGCTTCGGGGGGATTGCA
TGTACGCCCCACTTTTGGGAGTTCCACCCGCTGTGCGTCCCACTCCTTGTGCCCCATTGGCCGAATGCAA
AGGTTCTCTGCTAGACGACAGCGCAGGCAAGAGCACTGAAGATACTGCTGAGTATTCCCCTTTCAAGGGA
GGTTACACCAAAGGGCTAGAAGGCGAGAGCCTAGGCTGCTCTGGCAGCGCTGCAGCAGGGAGCTCCGGGA
CACTTGAACTGCCGTCTACCCTGTCTCTCTACAAGTCCGGAGCACTGGACGAGGCAGCTGCGTACCAGAG
TCGCGACTACTACAACTTTCCACTGGCTCTGGCCGGACCGCCGCCCCCTCCGCCGCCTCCCCATCCCCAC
GCTCGCATCAAGCTGGAGAACCCGCTGGACTACGGCAGCGCCTGGGCGGCTGCGGCGGCGCAGTGCCGCT
ATGGGGACCTGGCGAGCCTGCATGGCGCGGGTGCAGCGGGACCCGGTTCTGGGTCACCCTCAGCCGCCGC
TTCCTCATCCTGGCACACTCTCTTCACAGCCGAAGAAGGCCAGTTGTATGGACCGTGTGGTGGTGGTGGG
GGTGGTGGCGGCGGCGGCGGCGGCGGCGGCGGCGGCGGCGGCGGCGGCGGCGGCGGCGAGGCGGGAGCTG
TAGCCCCCTACGGCTACACTCGGCCCCCTCAGGGGCTGGCGGGCCAGGAAAGCGACTTCACCGCACCTGA
TGTGTGGTACCCTGGCGGCATGGTGAGCAGAGTGCCCTATCCCAGTCCCACTTGTGTCAAAAGCGAAATG
GGCCCCTGGATGGATAGCTACTCCGGACCTTACGGGGACATGCGTTTGGAGACTGCCAGGGACCATGTTT
TGCCCATTGACTATTACTTTCCACCCCAGAAGACCTGCCTGATCTGTGGAGATGAAGCTTCTGGGTGTCA
CTATGGAGCTCTCACATGTGGAAGCTGCAAGGTCTTCTTCAAAAGAGCCGCTGAAGGGAAACAGAAGTAC
CTGTGCGCCAGCAGAAATGATTGCACTATTGATAAATTCCGAAGGAAAAATTGTCCATCTTGTCGTCTTC
GGAAATGTTATGAAGCAGGGATGACTCTGGGAGAAAAATTCCGGGTTGGCAATTGCAAGCATCTCAAAAT
GACCAGACCCTGATCTAGATAACTGATCATAATCAGCCATACCACATTTGTAGAGGTTTTACTTGCTTTA
AAAAACCTCCCACACCTCCCCCTGAACCTGAAACATAAAATGAATGCAATTGTTGTTGTTAACTTGTTTA
TTGCAGCTTATAATGGTTACAAATAAAGCAATAGCATCACAAATTTCACAAATAAAGCATTTTTTTCACT
GCATTCTAGTTGTGGTTTGTCCAAACTCATCAATGTATCTTAACGCGTAAATTGTAAGCGTTAATATTTT
GTTAAAATTCGCGTTAAATTTTTGTTAAATCAGCTCATTTTTTAACCAATAGGCCGAAATCGGCAAAATC
CCTTATAAATCAAAAGAATAGACCGAGATAGGGT
[37 nt withheld, positions 3675-3711]
AAAGAACGTGGACTCCAACGTCAAAGG
[49 nt withheld, positions 3739-3787]
T
[91 nt withheld, positions 3789-3879]
G
[124 nt withheld, positions 3881-4004]
CAGGTGGCACTTTTCGGGGAAATGTGCGCGGAACCCCTATTTGTTTATTTTTCTAAATACATTCAAATAT
GTATCCGCTCATGAGACAATAACCCTGATAAATGCTTCAATAATATTGAAAAAGGAAGAGTCCTGAGGCG
GAAAGAACCAGCTGTGGAATGTGTGTCAGTTAGGGTGTGGAAAGTCCCCAGGCTCCCCAGCAGGCAGAAG
TATGCAAAGCATGCATCTCAATTAGTCAGCAACCAGGTGTGGAAAGTCCCCAGGCTCCCCAGCAGGCAGA
AGTATGCAAAGCATGCATCTCAATTAGTCAGCAACCATAGTCCCGCCCCTAACTCCGCCCATCCCGCCCC
TAACTCCGCCCAGTTCCGCCCATTCTCCGCCCCATGGCTGACTAATTTTTTTTATTTATGCAGAGGCCGA
GGCCGCCTCGGCCTCTGAGCTATTCCAGAAGTAGTGAGGAGGCTTTTTTGGAGGCCTAGGCTTTTGCAAA
GATCGATCAAGAGACAGGATGAGGATCGTTTCGCATGATTGAACAAGATGGATTGCACGCAGGTTCTCCG
GCCGCTTGGGTGGAGAGGCTATTCGGCTATGACTGGGCACAACAGACAATCGGCTGCTCTGATGCCGCCG
TGTTCCGGCTGTCAGCGCAGGGGCGCCCGGTTCTTTTTGTCAAGACCGACCTGTCCGGTGCCCTGAATGA
ACTGCAAGACGAGGCAGCGCGGCTATCGTGGCTGGCCACGACGGGCGTTCCTTGCGCAGCTGTGCTCGAC
GTTGTCACTGAAGCGGGAAGGGACTGGCTGCTATTGGGCGAAGTGCCGGGGCAGGATCTCCTGTCATCTC
ACCTTGCTCCTGCCGAGAAAGTATCCATCATGGCTGATGCAATGCGGCGGCTGCATACGCTTGATCCGGC
TACCTGCCCATTCGACCACCAAGCGAAACATCGCATCGAGCGAGCACGTACTCGGATGGAAGCCGGTCTT
GTCGATCAGGATGATCTGGACGAAGAGCATCAGGGGCTCGCGCCAGCCGAACTGTTCGCCAGGCTCAAGG
CGAGCATGCCCGACGGCGAGGATCTCGTCGTGACCCATGGCGATGCCTGCTTGCCGAATATCATGGTGGA
AAATGGCCGCTTTTCTGGATTCATCGACTGTGGCCGGCTGGGTGTGGCGGACCGCTATCAGGACATAGCG
TTGGCTACCCGTGATATTGCTGAAGAGCTTGGCGGCGAATGGGCTGACCGCTTCCTCGTGCTTTACGGTA
TCGCCGCTCCCGATTCGCAGCGCATCGCCTTCTATCGCCTTCTTGACGAGTTCTTCTGAGCGGGACTCTG
GGGTTCGAAATGACCGACCAAGCGACGCCCAACCTGCCATCACGAGATTTCGATTCCACCGCCGCCTTCT
ATGAAAGGTTGGGCTTCGGAATCGTTTTCCGGGACGCCGGCTGGATGATCCTCCAGCGCGGGGATCTCAT
GCTGGAGTTCTTCGCCCACCCTAGGGGGAGGCTAACTGAAACACGGAAGGAGACAATACCGGAAGGAACC
CGCGCTATGACGGCAATAAAAAGACAGAATAAAACGCACGGTGTTGGGTCGTTTGTTCATAAACGCGGGG
TTCGGTCCCAGGGCTGGCACTCTGTCGATACCCCACCGAGACCCCATTGGGGCCAATACGCCCGCGTTTC
TTCCTTTTCCCCACCCCACCCCCCAAGTTCGGGTGAAGGCCCAGGGCTCGCAGCCAACGTCGGGGCGGCA
GGCCCTGCCATAGCCTCAGGTTACTCATATATACTTTAGATTGATTTAAAACTTCATTTTTAATTTAAAA
GGATCTAGGTGAAGATCCTTTTTGATAATCTCATGACCAAAATCCCTTAACGTGAGTTTTCGTTCCACTG
AGCGTCAGACCCCGTAGAAAAGATCAAAGGATCTTCTTGAGATCCTTTTTTTCTGCGCGTAATCTGCTGC
TTGCAAACAAAAAAACCACCGCTACCAGCGGTGGTTTGTTTGCCGGATCAAGAGCTACCAACTCTTTTTC
CGAAGGTAACTGGCTTCAGCAGAGCGCAGATACCAAATACTGTTCTTCTAGTGTAGCCGTAGTTAGGCCA
CCACTTCAAGAACTCTGTAGCACCGCCTACATACCTCGCTCTGCTAATCCTGTTACCAGTGGCTGCTGCC
AGTGGCGATAAGTCGTGTCTTACCGGGTTGGACTCAAGACGATAGTTACCGGATAAGGCGCAGCGGTCGG
GCTGAACGGGGGGTTCGTGCACACAGCCCAGCTTGGAGCGAACGACCTACACCGAACTGAGATACCTACA
GCGTGAGCTATGAGAAAGCGCCACGCTTCCCGAAGGGAGAAAGGCGGACAGGTATCCGGTAAGCGGCAGG
GTCGGAACAGGAGAGCGCACGAGGGAGCTTCCAGGGGGAAACGCCTGGTATCTTTATAGTCCTGTCGGGT
TTCGCCACCTCTGACTTGAGCGTCGATTTTTGTGATGCTCGTCAGGGGGGCGGAGCCTATGGAAAAACGC
CAGCAACGCGGCCTTTTTACGGTTCCTGGCCTTTTGCTGGCCTTTTGCTCACATGTTCTTTCCTGCGTTA
TCCCCTGATTCTGTGGATAACCGTATTACCGCCATGCAT
